>Addgene plasmid #74601 | pHR-mCherry-p2A-full length LIC1 | depositor full sequence | sequence record 151879 | pHR-mCherry-p2A-full length LIC1 sequence 11329 bps
CGATACCGTCGACCTCGAGGGAATTAATTCGAGCTCGGTACCTTTAAGACCAATGACTTACAAGGCAGCT
GTAGATCTTAGCCACTTTTTAAAAGAAAAGGGGGGACTGGAAGGGCTAATTCACTCCCAACGAAGACAAG
ATCTGCTTTTTGCTTGTACTGGGTCTCTCTGGTTAGACCAGATCTGAGCCTGGGAGCTCTCTGGCTAACT
AGGGAACCCACTGCTTAAGCCTCAATAAAGCTTGCCTTGAGTGCTTCAAGTAGTGTGTGCCCGTCTGTTG
TGTGACTCTGGTAACTAGAGATCCCTCAGACCCTTTTAGTCAGTGTGGAAAATCTCTAGCAGCATCTAGA
ATTAATTCCGTGTATTCTATAGTGTCACCTAAATCGTATGTGTATGATACATAAGGTTATGTATTAATTG
TAGCCGCGTTCTAACGACAATATGTACAAGCCTAATTGTGTAGCATCTGGCTTACTGAAGCAGACCCTAT
CATCTCTCTCGTAAACTGCCGTCAGAGTCGGTTTGGTTGGACGAACCTTCTGAGTTTCTGGTAACGCCGT
CCCGCACCCGGAAATGGTCAGCGAACCAATCAGCAGGGTCATCGCTAGCCAGATCCTCTACGCCGGACGC
ATCGTGGCCGGCATCACCGGCGCCACAGGTGCGGTTGCTGGCGCCTATATCGCCGACATCACCGATGGGG
AAGATCGGGCTCGCCACTTCGGGCTCATGAGCGCTTGTTTCGGCGTGGGTATGGTGGCAGGCCCCGTGGC
CGGGGGACTGTTGGGCGCCATCTCCTTGCATGCACCATTCCTTGCGGCGGCGGTGCTCAACGGCCTCAAC
CTACTACTGGGCTGCTTCCTAATGCAGGAGTCGCATAAGGGAGAGCGTCGAATGGTGCACTCTCAGTACA
ATCTAGCTCTGATGCCGCATAGTTAAGCCAGCCCCGACACCCGCCAACACCCGCTGACGCGCCCTGACGG
GCTTGTCTGCTCCCGGCATCCGCTTACAGACAAGCTGTGACCGTCTCCGGGAGCTGCATGTGTCAGAGGT
TTTCACCGTCATCACCGAAACGCGCGAGACGAAAGGGCCTCGTGATACGCCTATTTTTATAGGTTAATGT
CATGATAATAATGGTTTCTTAGACGTCAGGTGGCACTTTTCGGGGAAATGTGCGCGGAACCCCTATTTGT
TTATTTTTCTAAATACATTCAAATATGTATCCGCTCATGAGACAATAACCCTGATAAATGCTTCAATAAT
ATTGAAAAAGGAAGAGTATGAGTATTCAACATTTCCGTGTCGCCCTTATTCCCTTTTTTGCGGCATTTTG
CCTTCCTGTTTTTGCTCACCCAGAAACGCTGGTGAAAGTAAAAGATGCTGAAGATCAGTTGGGTGCACGA
GTGGGTTACATCGAACTGGATCTCAACAGCGGTAAGATCCTTGAGAGTTTTCGCCCCGAAGAACGTTTTC
CAATGATGAGCACTTTTAAAGTTCTGCTATGTGGCGCGGTATTATCCCGTATTGACGCCGGGCAAGAGCA
ACTCGGTCGCCGCATACACTATTCTCAGAATGACTTGGTTGAGTACTCACCAGTCACAGAAAAGCATCTT
ACGGATGGCATGACAGTAAGAGAATTATGCAGTGCTGCCATAACCATGAGTGATAACACTGCGGCCAACT
TACTTCTGACAACGATCGGAGGACCGAAGGAGCTAACCGCTTTTTTGCACAACATGGGGGATCATGTAAC
TCGCCTTGATCGTTGGGAACCGGAGCTGAATGAAGCCATACCAAACGACGAGCGTGACACCACGATGCCT
GTAGCAATGGCAACAACGTTGCGCAAACTATTAACTGGCGAACTACTTACTCTAGCTTCCCGGCAACAAT
TAATAGACTGGATGGAGGCGGATAAAGTTGCAGGACCACTTCTGCGCTCGGCCCTTCCGGCTGGCTGGTT
TATTGCTGATAAATCTGGAGCCGGTGAGCGTGGGTCTCGCGGTATCATTGCAGCACTGGGGCCAGATGGT
AAGCCCTCCCGTATCGTAGTTATCTACACGACGGGGAGTCAGGCAACTATGGATGAACGAAATAGACAGA
TCGCTGAGATAGGTGCCTCACTGATTAAGCATTGGTAACTGTCAGACCAAGTTTACTCATATATACTTTA
GATTGATTTAAAACTTCATTTTTAATTTAAAAGGATCTAGGTGAAGATCCTTTTTGATAATCTCATGACC
AAAATCCCTTAACGTGAGTTTTCGTTCCACTGAGCGTCAGACCCCGTAGAAAAGATCAAAGGATCTTCTT
GAGATCCTTTTTTTCTGCGCGTAATCTGCTGCTTGCAAACAAAAAAACCACCGCTACCAGCGGTGGTTTG
TTTGCCGGATCAAGAGCTACCAACTCTTTTTCCGAAGGTAACTGGCTTCAGCAGAGCGCAGATACCAAAT
ACTGTCCTTCTAGTGTAGCCGTAGTTAGGCCACCACTTCAAGAACTCTGTAGCACCGCCTACATACCTCG
CTCTGCTAATCCTGTTACCAGTGGCTGCTGCCAGTGGCGATAAGTCGTGTCTTACCGGGTTGGACTCAAG
ACGATAGTTACCGGATAAGGCGCAGCGGTCGGGCTGAACGGGGGGTTCGTGCACACAGCCCAGCTTGGAG
CGAACGACCTACACCGAACTGAGATACCTACAGCGTGAGCTATGAGAAAGCGCCACGCTTCCCGAAGGGA
GAAAGGCGGACAGGTATCCGGTAAGCGGCAGGGTCGGAACAGGAGAGCGCACGAGGGAGCTTCCAGGGGG
AAACGCCTGGTATCTTTATAGTCCTGTCGGGTTTCGCCACCTCTGACTTGAGCGTCGATTTTTGTGATGC
TCGTCAGGGGGGCGGAGCCTATGGAAAAACGCCAGCAACGCGGCCTTTTTACGGTTCCTGGCCTTTTGCT
GGCCTTTTGCTCACATGTTCTTTCCTGCGTTATCCCCTGATTCTGTGGATAACCGTATTACCGCCTTTGA
GTGAGCTGATACCGCTCGCCGCAGCCGAACGACCGAGCGCAGCGAGTCAGTGAGCGAGGAAGCGGAAGAG
CGCCCAATACGCAAACCGCCTCTCCCCGCGCGTTGGCCGATTCATTAATGCAGCTGTGGAATGTGTGTCA
GTTAGGGTGTGGAAAGTCCCCAGGCTCCCCAGCAGGCAGAAGTATGCAAAGCATGCATCTCAATTAGTCA
GCAACCAGGTGTGGAAAGTCCCCAGGCTCCCCAGCAGGCAGAAGTATGCAAAGCATGCATCTCAATTAGT
CAGCAACCATAGTCCCGCCCCTAACTCCGCCCATCCCGCCCCTAACTCCGCCCAGTTCCGCCCATTCTCC
GCCCCATGGCTGACTAATTTTTTTTATTTATGCAGAGGCCGAGGCCGCCTCGGCCTCTGAGCTATTCCAG
AAGTAGTGAGGAGGCTTTTTTGGAGGCCTAGGCTTTTGCAAAAAGCTTGGACACAAGACAGGCTTGCGAG
ATATGTTTGAGAATACCACTTTATCCCGCGTCAGGGAGAGGCAGTGCGTAAAAAGACGCGGACTCATGTG
AAATACTGGTTTTTAGTGCGCCAGATCTCTATAATCTCGCGCAACCTATTTTCCCCTCGAACACTTTTTA
AGCCGTAGATAAACAGGCTGGGACACTTCACATGAGCGAAAAATACATCGTCACCTGGGACATGTTGCAG
ATCCATGCACGTAAACTCGCAAGCCGACTGATGCCTTCTGAACAATGGAAAGGCATTATTGCCGTAAGCC
GTGGCGGTCTGTACCGGGTGCGTTACTGGCGCGTGAACTGGGTATTCGTCATGTCGATACCGTTTGTATT
TCCAGCTACGATCACGACAACCAGCGCGAGCTTAAAGTGCTGAAACGCGCAGAAGGCGATGGCGAAGGCT
TCATCGTTATTGATGACCTGGTGGATACCGGTGGTACTGCGGTTGCGATTCGTGAAATGTATCCAAAAGC
GCACTTTGTCACCATCTTCGCAAAACCGGCTGGTCGTCCGCTGGTTGATGACTATGTTGTTGATATCCCG
CAAGATACCTGGATTGAACAGCCGTGGGATATGGGCGTCGTATTCGTCCCGCCAATCTCCGGTCGCTAAT
CTTTTCAACGCCTGGCACTGCCGGGCGTTGTTCTTTTTAACTTCAGGCGGGTTACAATAGTTTCCAGTAA
GTATTCTGGAGGCTGCATCCATGACACAGGCAAACCTGAGCGAAACCCTGTTCAAACCCCGCTTTAAACA
TCCTGAAACCTCGACGCTAGTCCGCCGCTTTAATCACGGCGCACAACCGCCTGTGCAGTCGGCCCTTGAT
GGTAAAACCATCCCTCACTGGTATCGCATGATTAACCGTCTGATGTGGATCTGGCGCGGCATTGACCCAC
GCGAAATCCTCGACGTCCAGGCACGTATTGTGATGAGCGATGCCGAACGTACCGACGATGATTTATACGA
TACGGTGATTGGCTACCGTGGCGGCAACTGGATTTATGAGTGGGCCCCGGATCTTTGTGAAGGAACCTTA
CTTCTGTGGTGTGACATAATTGGACAAACTACCTACAGAGATTTAAAGCTCTAAGGTAAATATAAAATTT
TTAAGTGTATAATGTGTTAAACTACTGATTCTAATTGTTTGTGTATTTTAGATTCCAACCTATGGAACTG
ATGAATGGGAGCAGTGGTGGAATGCCTTTAATGAGGAAAACCTGTTTTGCTCAGAAGAAATGCCATCTAG
TGATGATGAGGCTACTGCTGACTCTCAACATTCTACTCCTCCAAAAAAGAAGAGAAAGGTAGAAGACCCC
AAGGACTTTCCTTCAGAATTGCTAAGTTTTTTGAGTCATGCTGTGTTTAGTAATAGAACTCTTGCTTGCT
TTGCTATTTACACCACAAAGGAAAAAGCTGCACTGCTATACAAGAAAATTATGGAAAAATATTCTGTAAC
CTTTATAAGTAGGCATAACAGTTATAATCATAACATACTGTTTTTTCTTACTCCACACAGGCATAGAGTG
TCTGCTATTAATAACTATGCTCAAAAATTGTGTACCTTTAGCTTTTTAATTTGTAAAGGGGTTAATAAGG
AATATTTGATGTATAGTGCCTTGACTAGAGATCATAATCAGCCATACCACATTTGTAGAGGTTTTACTTG
CTTTAAAAAACCTCCCACACCTCCCCCTGAACCTGAAACATAAAATGAATGCAATTGTTGTTGTTAACTT
GTTTATTGCAGCTTATAATGGTTACAAATAAAGCAATAGCATCACAAATTTCACAAATAAAGCATTTTTT
TCACTGCATTCTAGTTGTGGTTTGTCCAAACTCATCAATGTATCTTATCATGTCTGGATCAACTGGATAA
CTCAAGCTAACCAAAATCATCCCAAACTTCCCACCCCATACCCTATTACCACTGCCAATTACCTAGTGGT
TTCATTTACTCTAAACCTGTGATTCCTCTGAATTATTTTCATTTTAAAGAAATTGTATTTGTTAAATATG
TACTACAAACTTAGTAGTTGGAAGGGCTAATTCACTCCCAAAGAAGACAAGATATCCTTGATCTGTGGAT
CTACCACACACAAGGCTACTTCCCTGATTAGCAGAACTACACACCAGGGCCAGGGGTCAGATATCCACTG
ACCTTTGGATGGTGCTACAAGCTAGTACCAGTTGAGCCAGATAAGGTAGAAGAGGCCAATAAAGGAGAGA
ACACCAGCTTGTTACACCCTGTGAGCCTGCATGGGATGGATGACCCGGAGAGAGAAGTGTTAGAGTGGAG
GTTTGACAGCCGCCTAGCATTTCATCACGTGGCCCGAGAGCTGCATCCGGAGTACTTCAAGAACTGCTGA
TATCGAGCTTGCTACAAGGGACTTTCCGCTGGGGACTTTCCAGGGAGGCGTGGCCTGGGCGGGACTGGGG
AGTGGCGAGCCCTCAGATCCTGCATATAAGCAGCTGCTTTTTGCCTGTACTGGGTCTCTCTGGTTAGACC
AGATCTGAGCCTGGGAGCTCTCTGGCTAACTAGGGAACCCACTGCTTAAGCCTCAATAAAGCTTGCCTTG
AGTGCTTCAAGTAGTGTGTGCCCGTCTGTTGTGTGACTCTGGTAACTAGAGATCCCTCAGACCCTTTTAG
TCAGTGTGGAAAATCTCTAGCAGTGGCGCCCGAACAGGGACTTGAAAGCGAAAGGGAAACCAGAGGAGCT
CTCTCGACGCAGGACTCGGCTTGCTGAAGCGCGCACGGCAAGAGGCGAGGGGCGGCGACTGGTGAGTACG
CCAAAAATTTTGACTAGCGGAGGCTAGAAGGAGAGAGATGGGTGCGAGAGCGTCAGTATTAAGCGGGGGA
GAATTAGATCGCGATGGGAAAAAATTCGGTTAAGGCCAGGGGGAAAGAAAAAATATAAATTAAAACATAT
AGTATGGGCAAGCAGGGAGCTAGAACGATTCGCAGTTAATCCTGGCCTGTTAGAAACATCAGAAGGCTGT
AGACAAATACTGGGACAGCTACAACCATCCCTTCAGACAGGATCAGAAGAACTTAGATCATTATATAATA
CAGTAGCAACCCTCTATTGTGTGCATCAAAGGATAGAGATAAAAGACACCAAGGAAGCTTTAGACAAGAT
AGAGGAAGAGCAAAACAAAAGTAAGACCACCGCACAGCAAGCGGCCGGTGATCTTCAGACCTGGACGATA
TATATGAGGGACAATTGGAGAAGTGAATTATATAAATATAAAGTAGTAAAAATTGAACCATTAGGAGTAG
CACCCACCAAGGCAAAGAGAAGAGTGGTGCAGAGAGAAAAAAGAGCAGTGGGAATAGGAGCTTTGTTCCT
TGGGTTCTTGGGAGCAGCAGGAAGCACTATGGGCGCAGCGTCAATGACGCTGACGGTACAGGCCAGACAA
TTATTGTCTGGTATAGTGCAGCAGCAGAACAATTTGCTGAGGGCTATTGAGGCGCAACAGCATCTGTTGC
AACTCACAGTCTGGGGCATCAAGCAGCTCCAGGCAAGAATCCTGGCTGTGGAAAGATACCTAAAGGATCA
ACAGCTCCTGGGGATTTGGGGTTGCTCTGGAAAACTCATTTGCACCACTGCTGTGCCTTGGAATGCTAGT
TGGAGTAATAAATCTCTGGAACAGATTTGGAATCACACGACCTGGATGGAGTGGGACAGAGAAATTAACA
ATTACACAAGCTTAATACACTCCTTAATTGAAGAATCGCAAAACCAGCAAGAAAAGAATGAACAAGAATT
ATTGGAATTAGATAAATGGGCAAGTTTGTGGAATTGGTTTAACATAACAAATTGGCTGTGGTATATAAAA
TTATTCATAATGATAGTAGGAGGCTTGGTAGGTTTAAGAATAGTTTTTGCTGTACTTTCTATAGTGAATA
GAGTTAGGCAGGGATATTCACCATTATCGTTTCAGACCCACCTCCCAACCCCGAGGGGACCCGACAGGCC
CGAAGGAATAGAAGAAGAAGGTGGAGAGAGAGACAGAGACAGATCCATTCGATTAGTGAACGGATCTCGA
CGGTATCGCCAAATGGCAGTATTCATCCACAATTTTAAAAGAAAAGGGGGGATTGGGGGGTACAGTGCAG
GGGAAAGAATAGTAGACATAATAGCAACAGACATACAAACTAAAGAATTACAAAAACAAATTACAAAAAT
TCAAAATTTTCGGGTTTATTACAGGGACAGCAGAGATCCAGTTTGGATCGATAAGCTTGATATCGAATTC
CTGCAGCCCCGATAAAATAAAAGATTTTATTTAGTCTCCAGAAAAAGGGGGGAATGAAAGACCCCACCTG
TAGGTTTGGCAAGCTAGCTGCAGTAACGCCATTTTGCAAGGCATGGAAAAATACCAAACCAAGAATAGAG
AAGTTCAGATCAAGGGCGGGTACATGAAAATAGCTAACGTTGGGCCAAACAGGATATCTGCGGTGAGCAG
TTTCGGCCCCGGCCCGGGGCCAAGAACAGATGGTCACCGCAGTTTCGGCCCCGGCCCGAGGCCAAGAACA
GATGGTCCCCAGATATGGCCCAACCCTCAGCAGTTTCTTAAGACCCATCAGATGTTTCCAGGCTCCCCCA
AGGACCTGAAATGACCCTGCGCCTTATTTGAATTAACCAATCAGCCTGCTTCTCGCTTCTGTTCGCGCGC
TTCTGCTTCCCGAGCTCTATAAAAGAGCTCACAACCCCTCACTCGGCGCGCCAGTCCTCCGACAGACTGA
GTCGCCCGGGCCAATCAATTGGGACTCACGTACGACGCTCACGCGTGCCACCATGGTGAGCAAGGGCGAG
GAGGATAACATGGCCATCATCAAGGAGTTCATGCGCTTCAAGGTGCACATGGAGGGCTCCGTGAACGGCC
ACGAGTTCGAGATCGAGGGCGAGGGCGAGGGCCGCCCCTACGAGGGCACCCAGACCGCCAAGCTGAAGGT
GACCAAGGGTGGCCCCCTGCCCTTCGCCTGGGACATCCTGTCCCCTCAGTTCATGTACGGCTCCAAGGCC
TACGTGAAGCACCCCGCCGACATCCCCGACTACTTGAAGCTGTCCTTCCCCGAGGGCTTCAAGTGGGAGC
GCGTGATGAACTTCGAGGACGGCGGCGTGGTGACCGTGACCCAGGACTCCTCCCTGCAGGACGGCGAGTT
CATCTACAAGGTGAAGCTGCGCGGCACCAACTTCCCCTCCGACGGCCCCGTAATGCAGAAGAAGACCATG
GGCTGGGAGGCCTCCTCCGAGCGGATGTACCCCGAGGACGGCGCCCTGAAGGGCGAGATCAAGCAGAGGC
TGAAGCTGAAGGACGGCGGCCACTACGACGCTGAGGTCAAGACCACCTACAAGGCCAAGAAGCCCGTGCA
GCTGCCCGGCGCCTACAACGTCAACATCAAGTTGGACATCACCTCCCACAACGAGGACTACACCATCGTG
GAACAGTACGAACGCGCCGAGGGCCGCCACTCCACCGGCGGCATGGACGAGCTGTACAAGGGATCCGGAA
GCGGAGCTACTAACTTCAGCCTGCTGAAGCAGGCTGGAGACGTGGAGGAGAACCCTGGACCTCGGTCCGA
AATGGCGGCCGTGGGGCGAGTCGGCTCCTTCGGTTCTTCTCCGCCGGGATTATCCTCGACTTACACTGGC
GGCCCCTTGGGCAACGAAATCGCCTCCGGAAACGGTGGCGCCGCGGCAGGCGACGACGAGGACGGGCAGA
ACCTTTGGTCCTGCATCCTCAGCGAGGTCTCCACCCGCTCGCGCTCCAAGCTCCCTGCGGGGAAGAACGT
GCTACTGCTGGGTGAAGATGGAGCTGGAAAAACAAGCTTAATAAGAAAAATTCAGGGAATAGAGGAGTAT
AAGAAAGGAAGAGGATTGGAATATTTGTACTTAAATGTGCATGATGAAGACAGGGATGATCAAACAAGAT
GTAATGTTTGGATCTTAGATGGAGACCTATATCACAAAGGCCTCCTTAAATTTTCACTGGATGCCGTATC
TCTGAAGGATACTCTAGTTATGCTGGTTGTTGACATGTCAAAGCCTTGGACTGCTTTGGATTCTTTACAG
AAATGGGCAAGTGTTGTTAGAGAACATGTTGACAAACTGAAAATCCCTCCTGAAGAAATGAAACAAATGG
AACAAAAGTTGATTAGAGACTTCCAAGAATATGTAGAGCCAGGAGAAGACTTCCCGGCTTCTCCCCAGAG
AAGAAATACTGCGTCACAAGAAGACAAAGATGACAGTGTAGTTTTACCTCTGGGTGCGGATACACTTACA
CATAACTTGGGCATTCCAGTACTAGTAGTTTGCACAAAGTGTGATGCCATTAGTGTATTGGAGAAAGAAC
ATGACTACAGAGATGAACATTTTGATTTTATTCAGTCACATATCCGGAAGTTTTGTTTACAGTATGGTGC
AGCACTTATTTACACTTCAGTAAAAGAAAACAAAAATATAGACTTAGTATATAAATACATCGTTCAGAAA
CTATATGGATTTCCCTATAAGATTCCTGCTGTTGTTGTGGAAAAGGATGCAGTATTTATTCCAGCAGGGT
GGGATAATGATAAGAAAATAGGAATATTACATGAAAATTTTCAAACATTAAAAGCAGAAGATAATTTTGA
AGACATCATAACTAAACCACCTGTTCGAAAGTTTGTACATGAGAAGGAAATTATGGCAGAAGATGATCAG
GTGTTTCTTATGAAGCTACAGTCCCTTTTAGCAAAGCAACCACCAACTGCAGCTGGAAGGCCTGTGGATG
CCTCACCAAGAGTCCCAGGAGGCTCCCCACGAACACCAAATAGATCTGTATCATCTAATGTTGCCAGCGT
GTCACCCATTCCTGCTGGGTCAAAAAAAATTGATCCAAACATGAAAGCTGGAGCTACAAGTGAAGGCGTT
CTGGCAAATTTCTTCAACAGTTTGTTGAGTAAAAAGACTGGCTCTCCAGGAGGCCCTGGTGTGAGTGGTG
GTAGCCCTGCAGGTGGGGCTGGAGGTGGAAGCAGTGGTTTACCACCATCCACCAAAAAGTCAGGCCAGAA
GCCTGTCTTAGATGTTCATGCAGAACTAGACAGAATTACACGAAAACCAGTTACAGTTTCTCCCACAACA
CCTACATCTCCTACGGAAGGAGAAGCTTCTTGACATATGGCGGCCGCGACTCTAGAGTCGACCTGCAGGC
ATGCAAGCTTGATATCAAGCTTATCGATAATCAACCTCTGGATTACAAAATTTGTGAAAGATTGACTGGT
ATTCTTAACTATGTTGCTCCTTTTACGCTATGTGGATACGCTGCTTTAATGCCTTTGTATCATGCTATTG
CTTCCCGTATGGCTTTCATTTTCTCCTCCTTGTATAAATCCTGGTTGCTGTCTCTTTATGAGGAGTTGTG
GCCCGTTGTCAGGCAACGTGGCGTGGTGTGCACTGTGTTTGCTGACGCAACCCCCACTGGTTGGGGCATT
GCCACCACCTGTCAGCTCCTTTCCGGGACTTTCGCTTTCCCCCTCCCTATTGCCACGGCGGAACTCATCG
CCGCCTGCCTTGCCCGCTGCTGGACAGGGGCTCGGCTGTTGGGCACTGACAATTCCGTGGTGTTGTCGGG
GAAATCATCGTCCTTTCCTTGGCTGCTCGCCTGTGTTGCCACCTGGATTCTGCGCGGGACGTCCTTCTGC
TACGTCCCTTCGGCCCTCAATCCAGCGGACCTTCCTTCCCGCGGCCTGCTGCCGGCTCTGCGGCCTCTTC
CGCGTCTTCGCCTTCGCCCTCAGACGAGTCGGATCTCCCTTTGGGCCGCCTCCCCGCAT
Features (pLannotate 1.2.2; 34 found; start..end, strand, type, name):
     38..106     +  CDS            nef (fragment): NEF_HV1Z2 - Experimental evidence at protein level: Swiss-Prot protein existence level 1. Extracellular Nef protein targets CD4(+) T-lymphocytes for apoptosis by interacting with CXCR4 surface receptors. From Human immunodeficiency virus type 1 group M subtype D (isolate Z2/CDC-Z34) (HIV-1).
    108..341     +  LTR            3' LTR (ΔU3): self-inactivating 3' long terminal repeat (LTR) from HIV-1
    366..384     -  promoter       SP6 promoter: promoter for bacteriophage SP6 RNA polymerase
    612..891     +  CDS            TcR (fragment): tetracycline efflux protein; tet; confers resistance to tetracycline
    892..941     -  misc_feature   bom (fragment): basis of mobility region from pBR322
   1043..1078    -  CDS            rop (fragment): Rop protein, which maintains plasmids at low copy number; rop
   1173..1277    +  promoter       AmpR promoter: bla
   1278..2138    +  CDS            AmpR: β-lactamase; bla; confers resistance to ampicillin, carbenicillin, and related antibiotics
   2309..2897    +  rep_origin     ori: high-copy-number ColE1/pMB1/pBR322/pUC origin of replication
   3080..3136    +  CDS            lacI (fragment): lac repressor; lacI; The lac repressor binds to the lac operator to inhibit transcription in E. coli. This inhibition can be relieved by adding lactose or isopropyl-β-D-thiogalactopyranoside (IPTG).
   3143..3472    +  promoter       SV40 promoter: SV40 enhancer and early promoter
   3672..3791    +  CDS            gpt (fragment): XGPT_ECOLI - Also known as gpp, gxu. Experimental evidence at protein level: Swiss-Prot protein existence level 1. Purine salvage pathway enzyme that catalyzes the transfer of the ribosyl-5-phosphate group from 5-phospho-alpha-D-ribose 1- diphosphate (PRPP) to the N9 position of the 6-oxopurines guanine and xanthine to form the corresponding ribonucleotides GMP (guanosine 5'- monophosphate) and XMP (xanthosine 5'-monophosphate), with the release of PPi. To a lesser extent, also acts on hypoxanthine (PubMed:9100006, PubMed:3886014). Does not ribophosphorylate adenine (PubMed:3886014). From Esch
   3791..4126    +  CDS            gpt (fragment): XGPT_ECOLI - Also known as gpp, gxu. Experimental evidence at protein level: Swiss-Prot protein existence level 1. Purine salvage pathway enzyme that catalyzes the transfer of the ribosyl-5-phosphate group from 5-phospho-alpha-D-ribose 1- diphosphate (PRPP) to the N9 position of the 6-oxopurines guanine and xanthine to form the corresponding ribonucleotides GMP (guanosine 5'- monophosphate) and XMP (xanthosine 5'-monophosphate), with the release of PPi. To a lesser extent, also acts on hypoxanthine (PubMed:9100006, PubMed:3886014). Does not ribophosphorylate adenine (PubMed:3886014). From Esch
   4221..4526    +  CDS            frsA (fragment): FRSA_ECOLI - Also known as yafA. Experimental evidence at protein level: Swiss-Prot protein existence level 1. Catalyzes the hydrolysis of esters (PubMed:15808744). Displays esterase activity toward pNP-butyrate (PubMed:15808744). May stimulate mixed-acid fermentation by acting as a fermentation/respiration switch that down-regulates respiration and up- regulates fermentation rates (PubMed:15169777). From Escherichia coli (strain K12).
   4530..4604    +  CDS            small t antigen (fragment): SV40 (simian virus 40) small t antigen
   4606..4671    +  intron         small t intron: SV40 (simian virus 40) small t antigen intron
   4801..4821    +  CDS            SV40 NLS: nuclear localization signal of SV40 (simian virus 40) large T antigen
   5140..5223    +  CDS            large T antigen (fragment): large T antigen from SV40 (simian virus 40)
   5246..5380    +  polyA_signal   SV40 poly(A) signal: SV40 polyadenylation signal
   5548..5877    +  CDS            nef (fragment): NEF_HV1BR - Experimental evidence at protein level: Swiss-Prot protein existence level 1. Extracellular Nef protein targets CD4(+) T-lymphocytes for apoptosis by interacting with CXCR4 surface receptors (PubMed:14990729). From Human immunodeficiency virus type 1 group M subtype B (isolate BRU/LAI) (HIV-1).
   5925..6182    +  LTR            5' LTR (truncated): truncated 5' long terminal repeat (LTR) from HIV-1
   6229..6354    +  misc_feature   HIV-1 Ψ: packaging signal of human immunodeficiency virus type 1
   6338..6676    +  CDS            HIV-1 gag (fragment): gag protein from human immunodeficiency virus 1; gag
   6846..7079    +  misc_feature   RRE: The Rev response element (RRE) of HIV-1 allows for Rev-dependent mRNA export from the nucleus to the cytoplasm.
   7456..7556    +  CDS            Rev (fragment): human immunodeficiency virus 1 (HIV-1) Rev protein; rev; enhances nuclear export of unspliced and incompletely spliced viral mRNAs
   7593..7710    +  misc_feature   cPPT/CTS: central polypurine tract and central termination sequence of HIV-1
   7747..7779    -  misc_feature   MCS (fragment): pBluescript multiple cloning site
   7863..8270    +  promoter       SFFV promoter: spleen focus-forming virus long terminal repeat (LTR) promoter
   8313..9020    +  CDS            mCherry: mCherry is a basic (constitutively fluorescent) red fluorescent protein published in 2004, derived from Discosoma sp.. It is reported to be a very rapidly-maturing monomer with low acid sensitivity.
   9102..10670   +  CDS            DYNC1LI1: DC1L1_HUMAN - Also known as DNCLI1. Experimental evidence at protein level: Swiss-Prot protein existence level 1. Acts as one of several non-catalytic accessory components of the cytoplasmic dynein 1 complex that are thought to be involved in linking dynein to cargos and to adapter proteins that regulate dynein function. Cytoplasmic dynein 1 acts as a motor for the intracellular retrograde motility of vesicles and organelles along microtubules. May play a role in binding dynein to membranous organelles or chromosomes. Probably involved in the microtubule-dependent transport of pericentrin. Is
  10690..10720   +  misc_feature   MCS (fragment): pUC18/19 multiple cloning site
  10721..10739   +  misc_feature   MCS (fragment): pBluescript multiple cloning site
  10739..11327   +  misc_feature   WPRE: woodchuck hepatitis virus posttranscriptional regulatory element
  11328..21      +  misc_feature   MCS (fragment) (across the origin): pBluescript multiple cloning site
