[The description below was written by a language model from this plasmid's Addgene catalogue record and pLannotate feature annotations shown in this document.]
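Description:
pHR-mCherry-p2A-full length LIC1 is an HIV-1-derived lentiviral transfer plasmid for expressing human cytoplasmic dynein light intermediate chain 1 (DYNC1LI1, LIC1) in mammalian cells. It is built on the pHR-mCherry-p2A backbone, and the full sequence record is about 11.3 kb. In bacteria it is maintained by a high-copy ColE1/pUC-type origin and selected with ampicillin through the bla gene. The backbone also carries remnants of older vector lineages that the annotation detects only as fragments. These include pieces of TcR, rop, bom and lacI, and an SV40 promoter followed by partial gpt sequence, SV40 small t intron and poly(A) elements. None of these fragments is described as functional in the record.

The viral segment runs from a truncated 5' LTR through the Ψ packaging signal with a gag fragment, the Rev response element and the cPPT/CTS. It ends in a self-inactivating ΔU3 3' LTR, so the integrated provirus lacks LTR promoter activity and expression depends on the internal promoter. That promoter is the spleen focus-forming virus (SFFV) LTR promoter, which drives a single open reading frame of mCherry followed by full-length LIC1. A WPRE lies downstream to enhance transcript stability and expression. According to the construct name and backbone, the two coding regions are joined by a P2A ribosome-skipping peptide. This peptide is not separately annotated, but it would fall in the short gap between mCherry and DYNC1LI1 in the feature table. Co-translational separation at P2A yields LIC1 without a fluorescent fusion, while free mCherry gives diffuse red fluorescence that marks expressing cells. The construct is suited to transfection or lentiviral transduction for studying dynein light intermediate chain function when a bulky tag on LIC1 is undesirable.
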