Addgene plasmid #74601: pHR-mCherry-p2A-full length LIC1
Purpose: expresses LIC1 in mammalian cells; untagged but cells indicate expression with diffuse mCherry
Depositing lab: Ron Vale. Depositing organization: University of California, San Francisco (UCSF). Publication: A Ras-like domain in the light intermediate chain bridges the dynein motor to a cargo-binding region. Schroeder CM, Ostrem JM, Hertz NT, Vale RD. Elife. 2014 Oct 1;3:e03351. doi: 10.7554/eLife.03351. PubMed 25272277.
Backbone
  Vector backbone: pHR-mCherry-p2A
  Backbone size w/o insert (bp): 9757
  Vector type: Mammalian Expression, Lentiviral
Growth in bacteria
  Bacterial resistance: Ampicillin, 100 μg/mL
  Growth temperature: 37°C
  Growth strain: NEB Stable
  Copy number: High Copy
Gene/Insert
  Gene/Insert name: full length human dynein light intermediate chain 1 (alt name: LIC1)
  Species: H. sapiens (human)
  Insert size (bp): 1599
  Entrez Gene: DYNC1LI1 (a.k.a. DLC-A, DNCLI1, LIC1)
  Promoter: SFFV
  Cloning method: Gibson Cloning
  Sequencing primers: 5′ mCherry-F; 3′ WPRE-R
Terms and licenses: Academic/Nonprofit Terms; Industry Terms: Not Available to Industry
How to cite: pHR-mCherry-p2A-full length LIC1 was a gift from Ron Vale (Addgene plasmid # 74601 ; http://n2t.net/addgene:74601 ; RRID:Addgene_74601)
