>Addgene plasmid #74601 | pHR-mCherry-p2A-full length LIC1 | addgene partial sequence | sequence record 145928 | mCherry-F 5'-ccccgtaatgcagaagaaga-3'
GCCTCCTCCGAGCGGATGTACCCCGAGGACGGCGCCCTGAAGGGCGAGATCAAGCAGAGGCTGAAGCTGA
AGGACGGCGGCCACTACGACGCTGAGGTCAAGACCACCTACAAGGCCAAGAAGCCCGTGCAGCTGCCCGG
CGCCTACAACGTCAACATCAAGTTGGACATCACCTCCCACAACGAGGACTACACCATCGTGGAACAGTAC
GAACGCGCCGAGGGCCGCCACTCCACCGGCGGCATGGACGAGCTGTACAAGGGATCCGGAAGCGGAGCTA
CTAACTTCAGCCTGCTGAAGCAGGCTGGAGACGTGGAGGAGAACCCTGGACCTCGGTCCGAAATGGCGGC
CGTGGGGCGAGTCGGCTCCTTCGGTTCTTCTCCGCCGGGATTATCCTCGACTTACACTGGCGGCCCCTTG
GGCAACGAAATCGCCTCCGGAAACGGTGGCGCCGCGGCAGGCGACGACGAGGACGGGCAGAACCTTTGGT
CCTGCATCCTCAGCGAGGTCTCCACCCGCTCGCGCTCCAAGCTCCCTGCGGGGAAGAACGTGCTACTGCT
GGGTGAAGATGGAGCTGGAAAAACAAGCTTAATAAGAAAAATTCAGGGAATAGAGGAGTATAAGAAAGGA
AGAGGATTGGAATATTTGTACTTAAATGTGCATGATGAAGACAGGGATGATCAAACAAGATGTAATGTTT
GGATCTTAGATGGAGACCTATATCACAAAGGCCTCCTTAAATTTTCACTGGATGCCGTATCTCTGAAGGA
TACTCTAGTTATGCTGGTTGTTGACATGTCAAAGCCTTGGACTGCTTTGGATTCTTTACAGAAATGGGCA
AGTGTTGTTAGAGAACATGTTGACAAACTGAAAATCCCTCCTGAAGAAATGAAAC
