>Addgene plasmid #74601 | pHR-mCherry-p2A-full length LIC1 | addgene partial sequence | sequence record 145929 | WPRE-R 5'-CATAGCGTAAAAGGAGCAACA-3'
GTCAATCTTTCACAAATTTTGTAATCCAGAGGTTGATTATCGATAAGCTTGATATCAAGCTTGCATGCCT
GCAGGTCGACTCTAGAGTCGCGGCCGCCATATGTCAAGAAGCTTCTCCTTCCGTAGGAGATGTAGGTGTT
GTGGGAGAAACTGTAACTGGTTTTCGTGTAATTCTGTCTAGTTCTGCATGAACATCTAAGACAGGCTTCT
GGCCTGACTTTTTGGTGGATGGTGGTAAACCACTGCTTCCACCTCCAGCCCCACCTGCAGGGCTACCACC
ACTCACACCAGGGCCTCCTGGAGAGCCAGTCTTTTTACTCAACAAACTGTTGAAGAAATTTGCCAGAACG
CCTTCACTTGTAGCTCCAGCTTTCATGTTTGGATCAATTTTTTTTGACCCAGCAGGAATGGGTGACACGC
TGGCAACATTAGATGATACAGATCTATTTGGTGTTCGTGGGGAGCCTCCTGGGACTCTTGGTGAGGCATC
CACAGGCCTTCCAGCTGCAGTTGGTGGTTGCTTTGCTAAAAGGGACTGTAGCTTCATAAGAAACACCTGA
TCATCTTCTGCCATAATTTCCTTCTCATGTACAAACTTTCGAACAGGTGGTTTAGTTATGATGTCTTCAA
AATTATCTTCTGCTTTTAATGTTTGAAAATTTTCATGTAATATTCCTATTTTCTTATCATTATCCCACCC
TGCTGGAATAAATACTGCATCCTTTTCCACAACAACAGCAGGAATCTTATAGGGAAATCCATATAGTTTC
TGAACGATGTATTTATATACTAAGTCTATATTTTTGTTTTCTTTTACTGAAGTGTAAATAAGTGCTGCAC
CATACTGTAAACAAAACTTCCGGATATGTGACTGAATAAAATCAAAATGTTCATCTCTGTAGTCATGTTC
TTTCTCCAATACACTAATGGCATCACACTTTGTGCAAACTACTAGTACTGGAATGCCCAAGTTATGTGTA
AGTGTATCCGCACCCAGAGGTAAAACTACACTGTCATCTTTGTCTTCTTGTGACGCAGTA
